>Addgene plasmid #70405 | R777-E121 Hs.MAP2K1 | depositor full sequence | sequence record 125854 | Full Sequence
TTAACGCTAGCATGGATGTTTTCCCAGTCACGACGTTGTAAAACGACGGCCAGTCTTAAAATTCGAGCTC
GGTCCGAGGATCCGAAATAATGATTTTATTTTGACTGATAGTGACCTGTTCGTTGCAACAAATTGATAAG
CAATGCTTTTTTATAATGCCAACTTTGTACAAAAAAGTTGGCACC
[1179 nt withheld, positions 186-1364]
TAATCAACTTTCTTGTACAAAGTTGGCATTATAGGAAAGCATTGCTTATCAATTTGTTGCAACGAACAGG
TCACTATCAGTCAAAATAAAATCATTATTTGCATGCAAGCTTAGATCCTCTAGACCAGCCAGGACAGAAA
TGCCTCGACTTCGCTGCTACCCAAGGTTGCCGGGTGACGCACACCGTGGAAACGGATGAAGGCACGAACC
CAGTGGACATAAGCCTGTTCGGTTCGTAAGCTGTAATGCAAGTAGCGTATGCGCTCACGCAACTGGTCCA
GAACCTTGACCGAACGCAGCGGTGGTAACGGCGCAGTGGCGGTTTTCATGGCTTGTTATGACTGTTTTTT
TGGGGTACAGTCTATGCCTCGGGCATCCAAGCAGCAAGCGCGTTACGCCGTGGGTCGATGTTTGATGTTA
TGGAGCAGCAACGATGTTACGCAGCAGGGCAGTCGCCCTAAAACAAAGTTAAACATTATGAGGGAAGCGG
TGATCGCCGAAGTATCGACTCAACTATCAGAGGTAGTTGGCGTCATCGAGCGCCATCTCGAACCGACGTT
GCTGGCCGTACATTTGTACGGCTCCGCAGTGGATGGCGGCCTGAAGCCACACAGTGATATTGATTTGCTG
GTTACGGTGACCGTAAGGCTTGATGAAACAACGCGGCGAGCTTTGATCAACGACCTTTTGGAAACTTCGG
CTTCCCCTGGAGAGAGCGAGATTCTCCGCGCTGTAGAAGTCACCATTGTTGTGCACGACGACATCATTCC
GTGGCGTTATCCAGCTAAGCGCGAACTGCAATTTGGAGAATGGCAGCGCAATGACATTCTTGCAGGTATC
TTCGAGCCAGCCACGATCGACATTGATCTGGCTATCTTGCTGACAAAAGCAAGAGAACATAGCGTTGCCT
TGGTAGGTCCAGCGGCGGAGGAACTCTTTGATCCGGTTCCTGAACAGGATCTATTTGAGGCGCTAAATGA
AACCTTAACGCTATGGAACTCGCCGCCCGACTGGGCTGGCGATGAGCGAAATGTAGTGCTTACGTTGTCC
CGCATTTGGTACAGCGCAGTAACCGGCAAAATCGCGCCGAAGGATGTCGCTGCCGACTGGGCAATGGAGC
GCCTGCCGGCCCAGTATCAGCCCGTCATACTTGAAGCTAGACAGGCTTATCTTGGACAAGAAGAAGATCG
CTTGGCCTCGCGCGCAGATCAGTTGGAAGAATTTGTCCACTACGTGAAAGGCGAGATCACCAAGGTAGTC
GGCAAATAACCCTCGAGCCACCCATGACCAAAATCCCTTAACGTGAGTTACGCGTCGTTCCACTGAGCGT
CAGACCCCGTAGAAAAGATCAAAGGATCTTCTTGAGATCCTTTTTTTCTGCGCGTAATCTGCTGCTTGCA
AACAAAAAAACCACCGCTACCAGCGGTGGTTTGTTTGCCGGATCAAGAGCTACCAACTCTTTTTCCGAAG
GTAACTGGCTTCAGCAGAGCGCAGATACCAAATACTGTCCTTCTAGTGTAGCCGTAGTTAGGCCACCACT
TCAAGAACTCTGTAGCACCGCCTACATACCTCGCTCTGCTAATCCTGTTACCAGTGGCTGCTGCCAGTGG
CGATAAGTCGTGTCTTACCGGGTTGGACTCAAGACGATAGTTACCGGATAAGGCGCAGCGGTCGGGCTGA
ACGGGGGGTTCGTGCACACAGCCCAGCTTGGAGCGAACGACCTACACCGAACTGAGATACCTACAGCGTG
AGCATTGAGAAAGCGCCACGCTTCCCGAAGGGAGAAAGGCGGACAGGTATCCGGTAAGCGGCAGGGTCGG
AACAGGAGAGCGCACGAGGGAGCTTCCAGGGGGAAACGCCTGGTATCTTTATAGTCCTGTCGGGTTTCGC
CACCTCTGACTTGAGCGTCGATTTTTGTGATGCTCGTCAGGGGGGCGGAGCCTATGGAAAAACGCCAGCA
ACGCGGCCTTTTTACGGTTCCTGGCCTTTTGCTGGCCTTTTGCTCACATGTTCTTTCCTGCGTTATCCCC
TGATTCTGTGGATAACCGTATTACCGCCTTTGAGTGAGCTGATACCGCTCGCCGCAGCCGAACGACCGAG
CGCAGCGAGTCAGTGAGCGAGGAAGCGGAAGAGCGCCCAATACGCAAACCGCCTCTCCCCGCGCGTTGGC
CGATTCATTAATGCAGCTGGCACGACAGGTTTCCCGACTGGAAAGCGGGCAGTGAGCGCAACGCAATTAA
TACGCGTACCGCTAGCCAGGAAGAGTTTGTAGAAACGCAAAAAGGCCATCCGTCAGGATGGCCTTCTGCT
TAGTTTGATGCCTGGCAGTTTATGGCGGGCGTCCTGCCCGCCACCCTCCGGGCCGTTGCTTCACAACGTT
CAAATCCGCTCCCGGCGGATTTGTCCTACTCAGGAGAGCGTTCACCGACAAACAACAGATAAAACGAAAG
GCCCAGTCTTCCGACTGAGCCTTTCGTTTTATTTGATGCCTGGCAGTTCCCTACTCTCGCG
Features (pLannotate 1.2.2; 11 found; start..end, strand, type, name):
     18..54      -  CDS            lacZα (fragment): LacZα fragment of β-galactosidase; lacZ fragment
     85..180     +  protein_bind   attL3: mutant version of attL; recombination site for the Gateway® LR reaction LR Clonase™
    186..1364    +  CDS            MAP2K1 (sequence withheld): MP2K1_HUMAN - Also known as MEK1, PRKMK1. Experimental evidence at protein level: Swiss-Prot protein existence level 1. Dual specificity protein kinase which acts as an essential component of the MAP kinase signal transduction pathway. Binding of extracellular ligands such as growth factors, cytokines and hormones to their cell-surface receptors activates RAS and this initiates RAF1 activation. RAF1 then further activates the dual-specificity protein kinases MAP2K1/MEK1 and MAP2K2/MEK2. Both MAP2K1/MEK1 and MAP2K2/MEK2 function specifically in the MAPK/ERK cascade, and catalyze the concomitant
   1372..1465    -  protein_bind   attL2 (fragment): mutant version of attL; recombination site for the Gateway® LR reaction LR Clonase™
   1580..1603    +  promoter       Pc promoter (fragment): intI1 (promoter lies within the coding sequence); class 1 integron promoter
   1779..1835    +  CDS            GmR (fragment): gentamycin acetyltransferase; aacC1; confers resistance to gentamycin
   1842..2633    +  CDS            SmR: aminoglycoside adenylyltransferase (Murphy, 1985); aadA; confers resistance to spectinomycin and streptomycin
   2726..3314    +  rep_origin     ori: high-copy-number ColE1/pMB1/pBR322/pUC origin of replication
   3497..3589    +  CDS            lacI (fragment): lac repressor; lacI; The lac repressor binds to the lac operator to inhibit transcription in E. coli. This inhibition can be relieved by adding lactose or isopropyl-β-D-thiogalactopyranoside (IPTG).
   3644..3671    -  terminator     rrnB T2 terminator: transcription terminator T2 from the E. coli rrnB gene
   3803..3846    +  terminator     rrnB T1 terminator: Escherichia coli rrnB; transcription terminator T1 from the E. coli rrnB gene
