[The description below was written by a language model from this plasmid's Addgene catalogue record and pLannotate feature annotations shown in this document.]
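Description:
R777-E121 Hs.MAP2K1 is a Gateway entry clone built on the pDonor-255 backbone (about 2.7 kb without insert; the full sequence record is 3,875 nt) that carries the human MAP2K1 open reading frame, corresponding to the NM_002755.3 reference transcript. It is a bacterial propagation plasmid rather than an expression vector. It replicates in E. coli from a high-copy ColE1/pUC-type origin and is selected with spectinomycin through an aadA (SmR) aminoglycoside adenylyltransferase gene, which lies downstream of a fragment of a class 1 integron Pc promoter and a remnant of a gentamicin resistance gene. Short leftover fragments of lacZα and lacI are also annotated, along with rrnB T1 and T2 terminators, which typically insulate the cloning region from read-through transcription.

The roughly 1.18 kb insert encodes MEK1, the dual-specificity kinase that is activated by RAF downstream of RAS and acts in the MAPK/ERK cascade. The ORF is flanked by attL recombination sites. The automated annotation labels the upstream site as attL3 and the downstream one as a partial attL2, so the exact identity of the 5′ site should be checked against the sequence rather than assumed. No promoter drives the insert in this plasmid. An LR Clonase reaction is used to transfer the ORF into a destination vector that supplies the promoter, tags and host-specific elements. Because the clone retains its stop codon, it is suited to expressing native, untagged MEK1 or N-terminal fusions, but not C-terminal fusions.
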