Addgene plasmid #70405: R777-E121 Hs.MAP2K1
Purpose: Gateway ORF clone of human MAP2K1 [NM_002755.3] with stop codon (for native or N-terminal fusions)
Depositing lab: Dominic Esposito. Depositing organization: National Cancer Institute (NCI).
Backbone
  Vector backbone: pDonor-255
  Backbone size w/o insert (bp): 2693
  Vector type: Gateway Entry Clone
Growth in bacteria
  Bacterial resistance: Spectinomycin, 50 μg/mL
  Growth temperature: 37°C
  Growth strain: DH10B
  Copy number: High Copy
Gene/Insert
  Gene/Insert name: MAP2K1 (alt name: NM_002755.3)
  Species: H. sapiens (human)
  Insert size (bp): 1182
  GenBank ID: NM_002755.3
  Entrez Gene: MAP2K1 (a.k.a. CFC3, MAPKK1, MEK1, MEL, MKK1, PRKMK1)
  Cloning method: Gateway Cloning
  Sequencing primers: 5′ M13F 23-mer (5'-CCCAGTCACGACGTTGTAAAACG); 3′ attLR 23-mer (5'-TAACATCAGAGATTTTGAGACAC)
Terms and licenses: Academic/Nonprofit Terms; Industry Terms: Not Available to Industry
How to cite: R777-E121 Hs.MAP2K1 was a gift from Dominic Esposito (Addgene plasmid # 70405 ; http://n2t.net/addgene:70405 ; RRID:Addgene_70405)
