>Addgene plasmid #70405 | R777-E121 Hs.MAP2K1 | addgene partial sequence | sequence record 132418 | pCR8_R1 5'-cgaaccgaacaggcttatgt-3'
GGTGTGCGTCACCCGGCAACCTTGGGTAGCAGCGAAGTCGAGGCATTTCTGTCCTGGCTGGTCTAGAGGA
TCTAAGCTTGCATGCAAATAATGATTTTATTTTGACTGATAGTGACCTGTTCGTTGCAACAAATTGATAA
GCAATGCTTTCCTATAATGCCAACTTTGTACAAGAAAGTTGATTA
[755 nt withheld, positions 186-940]
